>Addgene plasmid #48500 | pFUSB4_GACA | depositor full sequence | sequence record 70200 | Full Sequence
ATGTTTTCCCAGTCACGACGTTGTAAAACGACGGCCAGTCTTAAGCGTCTCATGGCCTGACCCCGGACCA
AGTGGTGGCCTATCGCCAGCAACAATGGCGGCAAGCAAGCGCTCGAAACGGTGCAGCGGCTGTTGCCGGT
GCTGTGCCAGGACCATGGCCTGACCCCGGACCAAGTGGTGGCTATCGCCAGCAACATTGGCGGCAAGCAA
GCGCTCGAAACGGTGCAGCGGCTGTTGCCGGTGCTGTGCCAGGACCATGGCCTGACTCCGGACCAAGTGG
TGGCTATCGCCAGCCACGATGGCGGCAAGCAAGCGCTCGAAACGGTGCAGCGGCTGTTGCCGGTGCTGTG
CCAGGACCATGGCCTGACCCCGGACCAAGTGGTGGCTATCGCCAGCAACATTGGCGGCAAGCAAGCGCTC
GAAACGGTGCAGCGGCTGTTGCCGGTGCTGTGCCAGGACCATGGCCTGACCCCGGACCAAGTGGTGGCTA
TCGAGACGTCTAGACCAGCCAGGACAGAAATGCCTCGACTTCGCTGCTACCCAAGGTTGCCGGGTGACGC
ACACCGTGGAAACGGATGAAGGCACGAACCCAGTGGACATAAGCCTGTTCGGTTCGTAAGCTGTAATGCA
AGTAGCGTATGCGCTCACGCAACTGGTCCAGAACCTTGACCGAACGCAGCGGTGGTAACGGCGCAGTGGC
GGTTTTCATGGCTTGTTATGACTGTTTTTTTGGGGTACAGTCTATGCCTCGGGCATCCAAGCAGCAAGCG
CGTTACGCCGTGGGTCGATGTTTGATGTTATGGAGCAGCAACGATGTTACGCAGCAGGGCAGTCGCCCTA
AAACAAAGTTAAACATTATGAGGGAAGCGGTGATCGCCGAAGTATCGACTCAACTATCAGAGGTAGTTGG
CGTCATCGAGCGCCATCTCGAACCGACGTTGCTGGCCGTACATTTGTACGGCTCCGCAGTGGATGGCGGC
CTGAAGCCACACAGTGATATTGATTTGCTGGTTACGGTGACCGTAAGGCTTGATGAAACAACGCGGCGAG
CTTTGATCAACGACCTTTTGGAAACTTCGGCTTCCCCTGGAGAGAGCGAGATTCTCCGCGCTGTAGAAGT
CACCATTGTTGTGCACGACGACATCATTCCGTGGCGTTATCCAGCTAAGCGCGAACTGCAATTTGGAGAA
TGGCAGCGCAATGACATTCTTGCAGGTATCTTCGAGCCAGCCACGATCGACATTGATCTGGCTATCTTGC
TGACAAAAGCAAGAGAACATAGCGTTGCCTTGGTAGGTCCAGCGGCGGAGGAACTCTTTGATCCGGTTCC
TGAACAGGATCTATTTGAGGCGCTAAATGAAACCTTAACGCTATGGAACTCGCCGCCCGACTGGGCTGGC
GATGAGCGAAATGTAGTGCTTACGTTGTCCCGCATTTGGTACAGCGCAGTAACCGGCAAAATCGCGCCGA
AGGATGTCGCTGCCGACTGGGCAATGGAGCGCCTGCCGGCCCAGTATCAGCCCGTCATACTTGAAGCTAG
ACAGGCTTATCTTGGACAAGAAGAAGATCGCTTGGCCTCGCGCGCAGATCAGTTGGAAGAATTTGTCCAC
TACGTGAAAGGCGAGATCACCAAGGTAGTCGGCAAATAACCCTCGAGCCACCCATGACCAAAATCCCTTA
ACGTGAGTTACGCGTCGTTCCACTGAGCGTCAGACCCCGTAGAAAAGATCAAAGGATCTTCTTGAGATCC
TTTTTTTCTGCGCGTAATCTGCTGCTTGCAAACAAAAAAACCACCGCTACCAGCGGTGGTTTGTTTGCCG
GATCAAGAGCTACCAACTCTTTTTCCGAAGGTAACTGGCTTCAGCAGAGCGCAGATACCAAATACTGTCC
TTCTAGTGTAGCCGTAGTTAGGCCACCACTTCAAGAACTCTGTAGCACCGCCTACATACCTCGCTCTGCT
AATCCTGTTACCAGTGGCTGCTGCCAGTGGCGATAAGTCGTGTCTTACCGGGTTGGACTCAAGACGATAG
TTACCGGATAAGGCGCAGCGGTCGGGCTGAACGGGGGGTTCGTGCACACAGCCCAGCTTGGAGCGAACGA
CCTACACCGAACTGAGATACCTACAGCGTGAGCATTGAGAAAGCGCCACGCTTCCCGAAGGGAGAAAGGC
GGACAGGTATCCGGTAAGCGGCAGGGTCGGAACAGGAGAGCGCACGAGGGAGCTTCCAGGGGGAAACGCC
TGGTATCTTTATAGTCCTGTCGGGTTTCGCCACCTCTGACTTGAGCGTCGATTTTTGTGATGCTCGTCAG
GGGGGCGGAGCCTATGGAAAAACGCCAGCAACGCGGCCTTTTTACGGTTCCTGGCCTTTTGCTGGCCTTT
TGCTCACATGTTCTTTCCTGCGTTATCCCCTGATTCTGTGGATAACCGTATTACCGCCTTTGAGTGAGCT
GATACCGCTCGCCGCAGCCGAACGACCGAGCGCAGCGAGTCAGTGAGCGAGGAAGCGGAAGAGCGCCCAA
TACGCAAACCGCCTCTCCCCGCGCGTTGGCCGATTCATTAATGCAGCTGGCACGACAGGTTTCCCGACTG
GAAAGCGGGCAGTGAGCGCAACGCAATTAATACGCGTACCGCTAGCCAGGAAGAGTTTGTAGAAACGCAA
AAAGGCCATCCGTCAGGATGGCCTTCTGCTTAGTTTGATGCCTGGCAGTTTATGGCGGGCGTCCTGCCCG
CCACCCTCCGGGCCGTTGCTTCACAACGTTCAAATCCGCTCCCGGCGGATTTGTCCTACTCAGGAGAGCG
TTCACCGACAAACAACAGATAAAACGAAAGGCCCAGTCTTCCGACTGAGCCTTTCGTTTTATTTGATGCC
TGGCAGTTCCCTACTCTCGCGTTAACGCTAGCATGG
Features (pLannotate 1.2.2; 8 found; start..end, strand, type, name):
      3..39      -  CDS            lacZα (fragment): LacZα fragment of β-galactosidase; lacZ fragment
    596..619     +  promoter       Pc promoter (fragment): intI1 (promoter lies within the coding sequence); class 1 integron promoter
    795..851     +  CDS            GmR (fragment): gentamycin acetyltransferase; aacC1; confers resistance to gentamycin
    858..1649    +  CDS            SmR: aminoglycoside adenylyltransferase (Murphy, 1985); aadA; confers resistance to spectinomycin and streptomycin
   1742..2330    +  rep_origin     ori: high-copy-number ColE1/pMB1/pBR322/pUC origin of replication
   2513..2605    +  CDS            lacI (fragment): lac repressor; lacI; The lac repressor binds to the lac operator to inhibit transcription in E. coli. This inhibition can be relieved by adding lactose or isopropyl-β-D-thiogalactopyranoside (IPTG).
   2660..2687    -  terminator     rrnB T2 terminator: transcription terminator T2 from the E. coli rrnB gene
   2819..2862    +  terminator     rrnB T1 terminator: Escherichia coli rrnB; transcription terminator T1 from the E. coli rrnB gene
