[The description below was written by a language model from this plasmid's Addgene catalogue record and pLannotate feature annotations shown in this document.]
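Description:
pFUSB4_GACA is a small (about 2.9 kb) bacterial intermediate plasmid from a Golden Gate TALEN assembly system, built on the pFUS_B4 array backbone. Although the repository classifies it under mammalian expression and TALEN vectors, the annotated features include no eukaryotic promoter, polyadenylation signal or nuclease domain. It is therefore best read as a cloning module that supplies part of a TALE DNA-binding array, not as an expression construct in its own right. It is propagated in E. coli from a high-copy ColE1/pUC-type origin. Selection is with spectinomycin through the aadA aminoglycoside adenylyltransferase gene (SmR), which sits downstream of a fragment of the class 1 integron Pc promoter and a remnant of a gentamicin acetyltransferase gene. Short lacZα and lacI fragments are also annotated. The lacZα fragment is probably left from a blue/white screening cassette that was replaced when the repeats were inserted. The rrnB T1 and T2 terminators are present as well.

The insert is a synthetic array of four TALE repeats carrying the repeat-variable diresidues NN, NI, HD and NI. Under the standard TALE code these specify the bases G, A, C and A, which gives the plasmid its name. The feature table does not annotate the repeat array itself, but it most likely lies in the unannotated stretch following the lacZα fragment. The depositor notes that the plasmid was made by Golden Gate cloning. The associated publication describes a simplified 15-RVD GoldyTALEN design for in vivo genome engineering. Preassembled modules such as this one are presumably combined with other repeat arrays and a last half-repeat in a final TALEN backbone, which shortens the construction of custom nucleases.
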