Addgene plasmid #48500: pFUSB4_GACA
Depositing lab: Stephen Ekker. Depositing organization: Mayo Foundation for Medical Education and Research. Publication: High Efficiency In Vivo Genome Engineering with a Simplified 15-RVD GoldyTALEN Design. Ma AC, Lee HB, Clark KJ, Ekker SC. PLoS One. 2013 May 29;8(5):e65259. doi: 10.1371/journal.pone.0065259. Print 2013. PubMed 23734242.
Backbone
  Vector backbone: pFUS_B4
  Vector type: Mammalian Expression, TALEN
Growth in bacteria
  Bacterial resistance: Spectinomycin, 50 μg/mL
  Growth temperature: 37°C
  Growth strain: Top10
  Copy number: Unknown
Gene/Insert
  Gene/Insert name: RVD sequence: NN NI HD NI
  Species: Synthetic
  Cloning method: Unknown
  Sequencing primers: 5′ ttgatgcctggcagttccct; 3′ cgaaccgaacaggcttatgt
Terms and licenses: Academic/Nonprofit Terms; Industry Terms: Not Available to Industry
Depositor comments: Plasmid was created using Golden Gate cloning.
How to cite: pFUSB4_GACA was a gift from Stephen Ekker (Addgene plasmid # 48500 ; http://n2t.net/addgene:48500 ; RRID:Addgene_48500)
