>Addgene plasmid #48500 | pFUSB4_GACA | addgene partial sequence | sequence record 70917 | pCR8_F1 5'-ttgatgcctggcagttccct-3'
TCACGACGTTGTAAAACGACGGCCAGTCTTAAGCGTCTCATGGCCTGACCCCGGACCAAGTGGTGGCTAT
CGCCAGCAACAATGGCGGCAAGCAAGCGCTCGAAACGGTGCAGCGGCTGTTGCCGGTGCTGTGCCAGGAC
CATGGCCTGACCCCGGACCAAGTGGTGGCTATCGCCAGCAACATTGGCGGCAAGCAAGCGCTCGAAACGG
TGCAGCGGCTGTTGCCGGTGCTGTGCCAGGACCATGGCCTGACTCCGGACCAAGTGGTGGCTATCGCCAG
CCACGATGGCGGCAAGCAAGCGCTCGAAACGGTGCAGCGGCTGTTGCCGGTGCTGTGCCAGGACCATGGC
CTGACCCCGGACCAAGTGGTGGCTATCGCCAGCAACATTGGCGGCAAGCAAGCGCTCGAAACGGTGCAGC
GGCTGTTGCCGGTGCTGTGCCAGGACCATGGCCTGACCCCGGACCAAGTGGTGGCTATCGAGACGTCTAG
ACCAGCCAGGACAGAAATGCCTCGACTTCGCTGCTACCCAAGGTTGCCGGGTGACGCACACCGTGGAAAC
GGATGAAGGCACGAACCCAGTGGACATAAGCCTGTTCGGTTCGTAAGCTGTAATGCAAGTAGCGTATGCG
CTCACGCAACTGGTCCAGAACCTTGACCGAACGCAGCGGTGGTAACGGCGCAGTGGCGGTTTTCATGGCT
TGTTATGACTGTTTTTTTGGGGTACAGTCTATGCCTCGGGCATCCAAGCAGCAAGCGCGTTACGCCGTGG
GTCGATGTTTGATGTTATGGAGCAGCAACGATGTTACGCAGCAGGGCAGTCGCCCTAAAACAAAGTTAAA
CATTATGAGGGAAGCGGTGATCGCCGAAGTATCGACTCAACTATCAGAGGTAGTTGGCGTCATCGAGCGC
CATCTCGAACCGACGTTGCTGGCCGTACATTTGTAC
